Addgene plasmid #75943: RPS6KA3 gRNA (BRDN0001148452)
Purpose: 3rd generation lentiviral gRNA plasmid targeting human RPS6KA3
Depositing lab: John Doench & David Root. Depositing organization: Broad Institute. Publication: Optimized sgRNA design to maximize activity and minimize off-target effects of CRISPR-Cas9. Doench JG, Fusi N, Sullender M, Hegde M, Vaimberg EW, Donovan KF, Smith I, Tothova Z, Wilen C, Orchard R, Virgin HW, Listgarten J, Root DE. Nat Biotechnol. 2016 Jan 18. doi: 10.1038/nbt.3437. PubMed 26780180.
Backbone
  Vector backbone: lentiGuide-Puro
  Backbone manufacturer: Zhang Lab (Addgene plasmid # 52963)
  Vector type: Mammalian Expression, Lentiviral, CRISPR
  Selectable markers: Puromycin
Growth in bacteria
  Bacterial resistance: Ampicillin, 100 μg/mL
  Growth temperature: 37°C
  Growth strain: DH5alpha
  Copy number: High Copy
Gene/Insert
  Gene/Insert name: RPS6KA3 (alt names: RPS6KA3; NM_004586.2)
  gRNA/shRNA sequence: AGCTGATGTGCATTAGCACT
  Species: H. sapiens (human)
  Entrez Gene: RPS6KA3 (a.k.a. CLS, HU-3, ISPK-1, MAPKAPK1B, MRX19, RSK, RSK2, S6K-alpha3, XLID19, p90-RSK2, pp90RSK2)
  Promoter: hU6
  Cloning method: Unknown
  Sequencing primers: 5′ U6-F; 3′ pS2-R
Terms and licenses: Academic/Nonprofit Terms; Industry Terms: Not Available to Industry
Depositor comments: The gRNA was designed to target the following Genbank reference sequence(s): NM_004586.2. Note that this plasmid does NOT contain Cas9. It should be used in conjunction with lentiCas9-Blast (Addgene #52962) or otherwise with cell lines already expressing Cas9. Browse the full kinome gRNA library at http://www.addgene.org/pooled-library/broadgpp-human-kinome/ or visit http://www.broadinstitute.org/rnai/public/ for detailed protocols and information.
How to cite: RPS6KA3 gRNA (BRDN0001148452) was a gift from John Doench & David Root (Addgene plasmid # 75943 ; http://n2t.net/addgene:75943 ; RRID:Addgene_75943)
