[The description below was written by a language model from this plasmid's Addgene catalogue record and pLannotate feature annotations shown in this document.]
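Description:
RPS6KA3 gRNA (BRDN0001148452) is a third-generation lentiviral CRISPR guide plasmid built on the lentiGuide-Puro backbone and designed to knock out human RPS6KA3, the gene encoding the p90 ribosomal S6 kinase RSK2. It is propagated in E. coli as a high-copy plasmid through a ColE1/pUC-type origin with ampicillin selection from the β-lactamase gene. The backbone also carries an f1 origin, an SV40 origin and poly(A) signal, and leftover lac, T7 and T3 cloning-vector elements.

The lentiviral transfer cassette begins with an RSV promoter fused to a truncated HIV-1 5' LTR, which makes genomic RNA production Tat-independent. This is followed by the Ψ packaging signal with a partial gag region, the Rev response element for Rev-dependent nuclear export, and a cPPT/CTS. The cassette ends in a self-inactivating ΔU3 3' LTR. Within this unit, a human U6 RNA polymerase III promoter drives a 20-nt spacer, designed against the RPS6KA3 reference transcript, joined to the Streptococcus pyogenes Cas9 guide RNA scaffold. A separate EF-1α core promoter with its intron A expresses puromycin N-acetyltransferase, allowing puromycin selection of transduced mammalian cells, and a downstream WPRE enhances transcript expression.

The plasmid does not encode Cas9, so it must be used with a separate Cas9 vector such as lentiCas9-Blast or in cells that already express Cas9. It is an individual clone from a human kinome guide library associated with work on optimised sgRNA design. It suits single-gene loss-of-function studies of RPS6KA3 after lentiviral packaging and transduction.
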