Features (pLannotate 1.2.2; 29 found; start..end, strand, type, name):
     14..80      +  CDS            small t antigen (fragment): SV40 (simian virus 40) small t antigen
    106..317     +  promoter       EF-1α core promoter: core promoter for human elongation factor EF-1α
    318..1256    +  intron         EF-1α intron A: intron upstream of the start codon of human EF-1α
   1278..1877    +  CDS            PuroR (fragment): puromycin N-acetyltransferase; pac from Streptomyces; confers resistance to puromycin
   1893..2481    +  misc_feature   WPRE: woodchuck hepatitis virus posttranscriptional regulatory element
   2532..2551    +  misc_feature   cPPT/CTS (fragment): central polypurine tract and central termination sequence of HIV-1
   2553..2786    +  LTR            3' LTR (ΔU3): self-inactivating 3' long terminal repeat (LTR) from HIV-1
   2864..2985    +  polyA_signal   SV40 poly(A) signal: SV40 polyadenylation signal
   3025..3160    +  rep_origin     SV40 ori: SV40 origin of replication
   3181..3199    -  promoter       T7 promoter: promoter for bacteriophage T7 RNA polymerase
   3207..3362    +  CDS            lacZα (fragment): LacZα fragment of β-galactosidase; lacZ fragment
   3367..3795    +  rep_origin     f1 ori (sequence partly withheld): f1 bacteriophage origin of replication; arrow indicates direction of (+) strand synthesis
   3848..3952    +  promoter       AmpR promoter: bla
   3953..4813    +  CDS            AmpR: β-lactamase; bla; confers resistance to ampicillin, carbenicillin, and related antibiotics
   4984..5572    +  rep_origin     ori: high-copy-number ColE1/pMB1/pBR322/pUC origin of replication
   5755..5847    +  CDS            lacI (fragment): lac repressor; lacI; The lac repressor binds to the lac operator to inhibit transcription in E. coli. This inhibition can be relieved by adding lactose or isopropyl-β-D-thiogalactopyranoside (IPTG).
   5860..5881    +  protein_bind   CAP binding site: CAP binding activates transcription in the presence of cAMP. E. coli catabolite activator protein
   5896..5926    +  promoter       lac promoter: promoter for the E. coli lac operon
   5934..5950    +  protein_bind   lac operator: The lac repressor binds to the lac operator to inhibit transcription in E. coli. This inhibition can be relieved by adding lactose or isopropyl-β-D-thiogalactopyranoside (IPTG). lac repressor encoded by lacI
   5995..6013    +  promoter       T3 promoter: promoter for bacteriophage T3 RNA polymerase
   6041..6267    +  promoter       RSV promoter: Rous sarcoma virus enhancer/promoter
   6268..6448    +  LTR            5' LTR (truncated): truncated 5' long terminal repeat (LTR) from HIV-1
   6495..6620    +  misc_feature   HIV-1 Ψ: packaging signal of human immunodeficiency virus type 1
   6604..6967    +  CDS            HIV-1 gag (fragment): gag protein from human immunodeficiency virus 1; gag
   7113..7346    +  misc_feature   RRE: The Rev response element (RRE) of HIV-1 allows for Rev-dependent mRNA export from the nucleus to the cytoplasm.
   7723..7749    +  CDS            Rev (fragment): human immunodeficiency virus 1 (HIV-1) Rev protein; rev; enhances nuclear export of unspliced and incompletely spliced viral mRNAs
   7753..7993    +  promoter       U6 promoter: RNA polymerase III promoter for human U6 snRNA
   8023..8098    +  misc_RNA       gRNA scaffold: guide RNA scaffold for the Streptococcus pyogenes CRISPR/Cas9 system
   8154..8271    +  misc_feature   cPPT/CTS: central polypurine tract and central termination sequence of HIV-1
>Addgene plasmid #75943 | RPS6KA3 gRNA (BRDN0001148452) | addgene full sequence | sequence record 184874 | Addgene Assembled Sequence
CCCGGGTGCAAAGATGGATAAAGTTTTAAACAGAGAGGAATCTTTGCAGCTAATGGACCTTCTAGGTCTT
GAAAGGAGTGGGAATTGGCTCCGGTGCCCGTCAGTGGGCAGAGCGCACATCGCCCACAGTCCCCGAGAAG
TTGGGGGGAGGGGTCGGCAATTGATCCGGTGCCTAGAGAAGGTGGCGCGGGGTAAACTGGGAAAGTGATG
TCGTGTACTGGCTCCGCCTTTTTCCCGAGGGTGGGGGAGAACCGTATATAAGTGCAGTAGTCGCCGTGAA
CGTTCTTTTTCGCAACGGGTTTGCCGCCAGAACACAGGTAAGTGCCGTGTGTGGTTCCCGCGGGCCTGGC
CTCTTTACGGGTTATGGCCCTTGCGTGCCTTGAATTACTTCCACCTGGCTGCAGTACGTGATTCTTGATC
CCGAGCTTCGGGTTGGAAGTGGGTGGGAGAGTTCGAGGCCTTGCGCTTAAGGAGCCCCTTCGCCTCGTGC
TTGAGTTGAGGCCTGGCCTGGGCGCTGGGGCCGCCGCGTGCGAATCTGGTGGCACCTTCGCGCCTGTCTC
GCTGCTTTCGATAAGTCTCTAGCCATTTAAAATTTTTGATGACCTGCTGCGACGCTTTTTTTCTGGCAAG
ATAGTCTTGTAAATGCGGGCCAAGATCTGCACACTGGTATTTCGGTTTTTGGGGCCGCGGGCGGCGACGG
GGCCCGTGCGTCCCAGCGCACATGTTCGGCGAGGCGGGGCCTGCGAGCGCGGCCACCGAGAATCGGACGG
GGGTAGTCTCAAGCTGGCCGGCCTGCTCTGGTGCCTGGCCTCGCGCCGCCGTGTATCGCCCCGCCCTGGG
CGGCAAGGCTGGCCCGGTCGGCACCAGTTGCGTGAGCGGAAAGATGGCCGCTTCCCGGCCCTGCTGCAGG
GAGCTCAAAATGGAGGACGCGGCGCTCGGGAGAGCGGGCGGGTGAGTCACCCACACAAAGGAAAAGGGCC
TTTCCGTCCTCAGCCGTCGCTTCATGTGACTCCACGGAGTACCGGGCGCCGTCCAGGCACCTCGATTAGT
TCTCGAGCTTTTGGAGTACGTCGTCTTTAGGTTGGGGGGAGGGGTTTTATGCGATGGAGTTTCCCCACAC
TGAGTGGGTGGAGACTGAAGTTAGGCCAGCTTGGCACTTGATGTAATTCTCCTTGGAATTTGCCCTTTTT
GAGTTTGGATCTTGGTTCATTCTCAAGCCTCAGACAGTGGTTCAAAGTTTTTTTCTTCCATTTCAGGTGT
CGTGACGTACGGCCACCATGACCGAGTACAAGCCCACGGTGCGCCTCGCCACCCGCGACGACGTCCCCAG
GGCCGTACGCACCCTCGCCGCCGCGTTCGCCGACTACCCCGCCACGCGCCACACCGTCGATCCGGACCGC
CACATCGAGCGGGTCACCGAGCTGCAAGAACTCTTCCTCACGCGCGTCGGGCTCGACATCGGCAAGGTGT
GGGTCGCGGACGACGGCGCCGCCGTGGCGGTCTGGACCACGCCGGAGAGCGTCGAAGCGGGGGCGGTGTT
CGCCGAGATCGGCCCGCGCATGGCCGAGTTGAGCGGTTCCCGGCTGGCCGCGCAGCAACAGATGGAAGGC
CTCCTGGCGCCGCACCGGCCCAAGGAGCCCGCGTGGTTCCTGGCCACCGTCGGAGTCTCGCCCGACCACC
AGGGCAAGGGTCTGGGCAGCGCCGTCGTGCTCCCCGGAGTGGAGGCGGCCGAGCGCGCCGGGGTGCCCGC
CTTCCTGGAGACCTCCGCGCCCCGCAACCTCCCCTTCTACGAGCGGCTCGGCTTCACCGTCACCGCCGAC
GTCGAGGTGCCCGAAGGACCGCGCACCTGGTGCATGACCCGCAAGCCCGGTGCCTGAACGCGTTAAGTCG
ACAATCAACCTCTGGATTACAAAATTTGTGAAAGATTGACTGGTATTCTTAACTATGTTGCTCCTTTTAC
GCTATGTGGATACGCTGCTTTAATGCCTTTGTATCATGCTATTGCTTCCCGTATGGCTTTCATTTTCTCC
TCCTTGTATAAATCCTGGTTGCTGTCTCTTTATGAGGAGTTGTGGCCCGTTGTCAGGCAACGTGGCGTGG
TGTGCACTGTGTTTGCTGACGCAACCCCCACTGGTTGGGGCATTGCCACCACCTGTCAGCTCCTTTCCGG
GACTTTCGCTTTCCCCCTCCCTATTGCCACGGCGGAACTCATCGCCGCCTGCCTTGCCCGCTGCTGGACA
GGGGCTCGGCTGTTGGGCACTGACAATTCCGTGGTGTTGTCGGGGAAATCATCGTCCTTTCCTTGGCTGC
TCGCCTGTGTTGCCACCTGGATTCTGCGCGGGACGTCCTTCTGCTACGTCCCTTCGGCCCTCAATCCAGC
GGACCTTCCTTCCCGCGGCCTGCTGCCGGCTCTGCGGCCTCTTCCGCGTCTTCGCCTTCGCCCTCAGACG
AGTCGGATCTCCCTTTGGGCCGCCTCCCCGCGTCGACTTTAAGACCAATGACTTACAAGGCAGCTGTAGA
TCTTAGCCACTTTTTAAAAGAAAAGGGGGGACTGGAAGGGCTAATTCACTCCCAACGAAGACAAGATCTG
CTTTTTGCTTGTACTGGGTCTCTCTGGTTAGACCAGATCTGAGCCTGGGAGCTCTCTGGCTAACTAGGGA
ACCCACTGCTTAAGCCTCAATAAAGCTTGCCTTGAGTGCTTCAAGTAGTGTGTGCCCGTCTGTTGTGTGA
CTCTGGTAACTAGAGATCCCTCAGACCCTTTTAGTCAGTGTGGAAAATCTCTAGCAGTACGTATAGTAGT
TCATGTCATCTTATTATTCAGTATTTATAACTTGCAAAGAAATGAATATCAGAGAGTGAGAGGAACTTGT
TTATTGCAGCTTATAATGGTTACAAATAAAGCAATAGCATCACAAATTTCACAAATAAAGCATTTTTTTC
ACTGCATTCTAGTTGTGGTTTGTCCAAACTCATCAATGTATCTTATCATGTCTGGCTCTAGCTATCCCGC
CCCTAACTCCGCCCATCCCGCCCCTAACTCCGCCCAGTTCCGCCCATTCTCCGCCCCATGGCTGACTAAT
TTTTTTTATTTATGCAGAGGCCGAGGCCGCCTCGGCCTCTGAGCTATTCCAGAAGTAGTGAGGAGGCTTT
TTTGGAGGCCTAGGGACGTACCCAATTCGCCCTATAGTGAGTCGTATTACGCGCGCTCACTGGCCGTCGT
TTTACAACGTCGTGACTGGGAAAACCCTGGCGTTACCCAACTTAATCGCCTTGCAGCACATCCCCCTTTC
GCCAGCTGGCGTAATAGCGAAGAGGCCCGCACCGATCGCCCTTCCCAACAGTTGCGCAGCCTGAATGGCG
AATGGG
[124 nt withheld, positions 3367-3490]
C
[91 nt withheld, positions 3492-3582]
A
[49 nt withheld, positions 3584-3632]
CCTTTGACGTTGGAGTCCACGTTCTTT
[37 nt withheld, positions 3660-3696]
ACCCTATCTCGGTCTATTCTTTTGATTTATAAGGGATTTTGCCGATTTCGGCCTATTGGTTAAAAAATGA
GCTGATTTAACAAAAATTTAACGCGAATTTTAACAAAATATTAACGCTTACAATTTAGGTGGCACTTTTC
GGGGAAATGTGCGCGGAACCCCTATTTGTTTATTTTTCTAAATACATTCAAATATGTATCCGCTCATGAG
ACAATAACCCTGATAAATGCTTCAATAATATTGAAAAAGGAAGAGTATGAGTATTCAACATTTCCGTGTC
GCCCTTATTCCCTTTTTTGCGGCATTTTGCCTTCCTGTTTTTGCTCACCCAGAAACGCTGGTGAAAGTAA
AAGATGCTGAAGATCAGTTGGGTGCACGAGTGGGTTACATCGAACTGGATCTCAACAGCGGTAAGATCCT
TGAGAGTTTTCGCCCCGAAGAACGTTTTCCAATGATGAGCACTTTTAAAGTTCTGCTATGTGGCGCGGTA
TTATCCCGTATTGACGCCGGGCAAGAGCAACTCGGTCGCCGCATACACTATTCTCAGAATGACTTGGTTG
AGTACTCACCAGTCACAGAAAAGCATCTTACGGATGGCATGACAGTAAGAGAATTATGCAGTGCTGCCAT
AACCATGAGTGATAACACTGCGGCCAACTTACTTCTGACAACGATCGGAGGACCGAAGGAGCTAACCGCT
TTTTTGCACAACATGGGGGATCATGTAACTCGCCTTGATCGTTGGGAACCGGAGCTGAATGAAGCCATAC
CAAACGACGAGCGTGACACCACGATGCCTGTAGCAATGGCAACAACGTTGCGCAAACTATTAACTGGCGA
ACTACTTACTCTAGCTTCCCGGCAACAATTAATAGACTGGATGGAGGCGGATAAAGTTGCAGGACCACTT
CTGCGCTCGGCCCTTCCGGCTGGCTGGTTTATTGCTGATAAATCTGGAGCCGGTGAGCGTGGGTCTCGCG
GTATCATTGCAGCACTGGGGCCAGATGGTAAGCCCTCCCGTATCGTAGTTATCTACACGACGGGGAGTCA
GGCAACTATGGATGAACGAAATAGACAGATCGCTGAGATAGGTGCCTCACTGATTAAGCATTGGTAACTG
TCAGACCAAGTTTACTCATATATACTTTAGATTGATTTAAAACTTCATTTTTAATTTAAAAGGATCTAGG
TGAAGATCCTTTTTGATAATCTCATGACCAAAATCCCTTAACGTGAGTTTTCGTTCCACTGAGCGTCAGA
CCCCGTAGAAAAGATCAAAGGATCTTCTTGAGATCCTTTTTTTCTGCGCGTAATCTGCTGCTTGCAAACA
AAAAAACCACCGCTACCAGCGGTGGTTTGTTTGCCGGATCAAGAGCTACCAACTCTTTTTCCGAAGGTAA
CTGGCTTCAGCAGAGCGCAGATACCAAATACTGTTCTTCTAGTGTAGCCGTAGTTAGGCCACCACTTCAA
GAACTCTGTAGCACCGCCTACATACCTCGCTCTGCTAATCCTGTTACCAGTGGCTGCTGCCAGTGGCGAT
AAGTCGTGTCTTACCGGGTTGGACTCAAGACGATAGTTACCGGATAAGGCGCAGCGGTCGGGCTGAACGG
GGGGTTCGTGCACACAGCCCAGCTTGGAGCGAACGACCTACACCGAACTGAGATACCTACAGCGTGAGCT
ATGAGAAAGCGCCACGCTTCCCGAAGGGAGAAAGGCGGACAGGTATCCGGTAAGCGGCAGGGTCGGAACA
GGAGAGCGCACGAGGGAGCTTCCAGGGGGAAACGCCTGGTATCTTTATAGTCCTGTCGGGTTTCGCCACC
TCTGACTTGAGCGTCGATTTTTGTGATGCTCGTCAGGGGGGCGGAGCCTATGGAAAAACGCCAGCAACGC
GGCCTTTTTACGGTTCCTGGCCTTTTGCTGGCCTTTTGCTCACATGTTCTTTCCTGCGTTATCCCCTGAT
TCTGTGGATAACCGTATTACCGCCTTTGAGTGAGCTGATACCGCTCGCCGCAGCCGAACGACCGAGCGCA
GCGAGTCAGTGAGCGAGGAAGCGGAAGAGCGCCCAATACGCAAACCGCCTCTCCCCGCGCGTTGGCCGAT
TCATTAATGCAGCTGGCACGACAGGTTTCCCGACTGGAAAGCGGGCAGTGAGCGCAACGCAATTAATGTG
AGTTAGCTCACTCATTAGGCACCCCAGGCTTTACACTTTATGCTTCCGGCTCGTATGTTGTGTGGAATTG
TGAGCGGATAACAATTTCACACAGGAAACAGCTATGACCATGATTACGCCAAGCGCGCAATTAACCCTCA
CTAAAGGGAACAAAAGCTGGAGCTGCAAGCTTAATGTAGTCTTATGCAATACTCTTGTAGTCTTGCAACA
TGGTAACGATGAGTTAGCAACATGCCTTACAAGGAGAGAAAAAGCACCGTGCATGCCGATTGGTGGAAGT
AAGGTGGTACGATCGTGCCTTATTAGGAAGGCAACAGACGGGTCTGACATGGATTGGACGAACCACTGAA
TTGCCGCATTGCAGAGATATTGTATTTAAGTGCCTAGCTCGATACATAAACGGGTCTCTCTGGTTAGACC
AGATCTGAGCCTGGGAGCTCTCTGGCTAACTAGGGAACCCACTGCTTAAGCCTCAATAAAGCTTGCCTTG
AGTGCTTCAAGTAGTGTGTGCCCGTCTGTTGTGTGACTCTGGTAACTAGAGATCCCTCAGACCCTTTTAG
TCAGTGTGGAAAATCTCTAGCAGTGGCGCCCGAACAGGGACTTGAAAGCGAAAGGGAAACCAGAGGAGCT
CTCTCGACGCAGGACTCGGCTTGCTGAAGCGCGCACGGCAAGAGGCGAGGGGCGGCGACTGGTGAGTACG
CCAAAAATTTTGACTAGCGGAGGCTAGAAGGAGAGAGATGGGTGCGAGAGCGTCAGTATTAAGCGGGGGA
GAATTAGATCGCGATGGGAAAAAATTCGGTTAAGGCCAGGGGGAAAGAAAAAATATAAATTAAAACATAT
AGTATGGGCAAGCAGGGAGCTAGAACGATTCGCAGTTAATCCTGGCCTGTTAGAAACATCAGAAGGCTGT
AGACAAATACTGGGACAGCTACAACCATCCCTTCAGACAGGATCAGAAGAACTTAGATCATTATATAATA
CAGTAGCAACCCTCTATTGTGTGCATCAAAGGATAGAGATAAAAGACACCAAGGAAGCTTTAGACAAGAT
AGAGGAAGAGCAAAACAAAAGTAAGACCACCGCACAGCAAGCGGCCGCTGATCTTCAGACCTGGAGGAGG
AGATATGAGGGACAATTGGAGAAGTGAATTATATAAATATAAAGTAGTAAAAATTGAACCATTAGGAGTA
GCACCCACCAAGGCAAAGAGAAGAGTGGTGCAGAGAGAAAAAAGAGCAGTGGGAATAGGAGCTTTGTTCC
TTGGGTTCTTGGGAGCAGCAGGAAGCACTATGGGCGCAGCGTCAATGACGCTGACGGTACAGGCCAGACA
ATTATTGTCTGGTATAGTGCAGCAGCAGAACAATTTGCTGAGGGCTATTGAGGCGCAACAGCATCTGTTG
CAACTCACAGTCTGGGGCATCAAGCAGCTCCAGGCAAGAATCCTGGCTGTGGAAAGATACCTAAAGGATC
AACAGCTCCTGGGGATTTGGGGTTGCTCTGGAAAACTCATTTGCACCACTGCTGTGCCTTGGAATGCTAG
TTGGAGTAATAAATCTCTGGAACAGATTTGGAATCACACGACCTGGATGGAGTGGGACAGAGAAATTAAC
AATTACACAAGCTTAATACACTCCTTAATTGAAGAATCGCAAAACCAGCAAGAAAAGAATGAACAAGAAT
TATTGGAATTAGATAAATGGGCAAGTTTGTGGAATTGGTTTAACATAACAAATTGGCTGTGGTATATAAA
ATTATTCATAATGATAGTAGGAGGCTTGGTAGGTTTAAGAATAGTTTTTGCTGTACTTTCTATAGTGAAT
AGAGTTAGGCAGGGATATTCACCATTATCGTTTCAGACCCACCTCCCAACCCCGAGGGGACCCAGAGAGG
GCCTATTTCCCATGATTCCTTCATATTTGCATATACGATACAAGGCTGTTAGAGAGATAATTAGAATTAA
TTTGACTGTAAACACAAAGATATTAGTACAAAATACGTGACGTAGAAAGTAATAATTTCTTGGGTAGTTT
GCAGTTTTAAAATTATGTTTTAAAATGGACTATCATATGCTTACCGTAACTTGAAAGTATTTCGATTTCT
TGGCTTTATATATCTTGTGGAAAGGACGAAACACCGAGCTGATGTGCATTAGCACTGTTTTAGAGCTAGA
AATAGCAAGTTAAAATAAGGCTAGTCCGTTATCAACTTGAAAAAGTGGCACCGAGTCGGTGCTTTTTTAA
GCTTGGCGTAACTAGATCTTGAGACAAATGGCAGTATTCATCCACAATTTTAAAAGAAAAGGGGGGATTG
GGGGGTACAGTGCAGGGGAAAGAATAGTAGACATAATAGCAACAGACATACAAACTAAAGAATTACAAAA
ACAAATTACAAAAATTCAAAATTTTCGGGTTTATTACAGGGACAGCAGAGATCCACTTTGGCGCCGGCTC
GAGGGGG
