>Addgene plasmid #75943 | RPS6KA3 gRNA (BRDN0001148452) | depositor partial sequence | sequence record 143403 | Target Sequence
AGCTGATGTGCATTAGCACT
