>Addgene plasmid #75943 | RPS6KA3 gRNA (BRDN0001148452) | addgene partial sequence | sequence record 184873 | hU6-F
TACNTGACGTAGAAAGTAATAATTTCTTGGGTAGTTTGCAGTTTTAAAATTATGTTTTAAAATGGACTAT
CATATGCTTACCGTAACTTGAAAGTATTTCGATTTCTTGGCTTTATATATCTTGTGGAAAGGACGAAACA
CCGAGCTGATGTGCATTAGCACTGTTTTAGAGCTAGAAATAGCAAGTTAAAATAAGGCTAGTCCGTTATC
AACTTGAAAAAGTGGCACCGAGTCGGTGCTTTTTTAAGCTTGGCGTAACTAGATCTTGAGACAAATGGCA
GTATTCATCCACAATTTTAAAAGAAAAGGGGGGATTGGGGGGTACAGTGCAGGGGAAAGAATAGTAGACA
TAATAGCAACAGACATACAAACTAAAGAATTACAAAAACAAATTACAAAAATTCAAAATTTTCGGGTTTA
TTACAGGGACAGCAGAGATCCACTTTGGCGCCGGCTCGAGGGGGCCCGGGTGCAAAGATGGATAAAGTTT
TAAACAGAGAGGAATCTTTGCAGCTAATGGACCTTCTAGGTCTTGAAAGGAGTGGGAATTGGCTCCGGTG
CCCGTCAGTG
